>Addgene plasmid #77050 | EIF2AK1 gRNA (BRDN0001162524) | addgene full sequence | sequence record 187018 | Addgene Assembled Sequence
CCCGGGTGCAAAGATGGATAAAGTTTTAAACAGAGAGGAATCTTTGCAGCTAATGGACCTTCTAGGTCTT
GAAAGGAGTGGGAATTGGCTCCGGTGCCCGTCAGTGGGCAGAGCGCACATCGCCCACAGTCCCCGAGAAG
TTGGGGGGAGGGGTCGGCAATTGATCCGGTGCCTAGAGAAGGTGGCGCGGGGTAAACTGGGAAAGTGATG
TCGTGTACTGGCTCCGCCTTTTTCCCGAGGGTGGGGGAGAACCGTATATAAGTGCAGTAGTCGCCGTGAA
CGTTCTTTTTCGCAACGGGTTTGCCGCCAGAACACAGGTAAGTGCCGTGTGTGGTTCCCGCGGGCCTGGC
CTCTTTACGGGTTATGGCCCTTGCGTGCCTTGAATTACTTCCACCTGGCTGCAGTACGTGATTCTTGATC
CCGAGCTTCGGGTTGGAAGTGGGTGGGAGAGTTCGAGGCCTTGCGCTTAAGGAGCCCCTTCGCCTCGTGC
TTGAGTTGAGGCCTGGCCTGGGCGCTGGGGCCGCCGCGTGCGAATCTGGTGGCACCTTCGCGCCTGTCTC
GCTGCTTTCGATAAGTCTCTAGCCATTTAAAATTTTTGATGACCTGCTGCGACGCTTTTTTTCTGGCAAG
ATAGTCTTGTAAATGCGGGCCAAGATCTGCACACTGGTATTTCGGTTTTTGGGGCCGCGGGCGGCGACGG
GGCCCGTGCGTCCCAGCGCACATGTTCGGCGAGGCGGGGCCTGCGAGCGCGGCCACCGAGAATCGGACGG
GGGTAGTCTCAAGCTGGCCGGCCTGCTCTGGTGCCTGGCCTCGCGCCGCCGTGTATCGCCCCGCCCTGGG
CGGCAAGGCTGGCCCGGTCGGCACCAGTTGCGTGAGCGGAAAGATGGCCGCTTCCCGGCCCTGCTGCAGG
GAGCTCAAAATGGAGGACGCGGCGCTCGGGAGAGCGGGCGGGTGAGTCACCCACACAAAGGAAAAGGGCC
TTTCCGTCCTCAGCCGTCGCTTCATGTGACTCCACGGAGTACCGGGCGCCGTCCAGGCACCTCGATTAGT
TCTCGAGCTTTTGGAGTACGTCGTCTTTAGGTTGGGGGGAGGGGTTTTATGCGATGGAGTTTCCCCACAC
TGAGTGGGTGGAGACTGAAGTTAGGCCAGCTTGGCACTTGATGTAATTCTCCTTGGAATTTGCCCTTTTT
GAGTTTGGATCTTGGTTCATTCTCAAGCCTCAGACAGTGGTTCAAAGTTTTTTTCTTCCATTTCAGGTGT
CGTGACGTACGGCCACCATGACCGAGTACAAGCCCACGGTGCGCCTCGCCACCCGCGACGACGTCCCCAG
GGCCGTACGCACCCTCGCCGCCGCGTTCGCCGACTACCCCGCCACGCGCCACACCGTCGATCCGGACCGC
CACATCGAGCGGGTCACCGAGCTGCAAGAACTCTTCCTCACGCGCGTCGGGCTCGACATCGGCAAGGTGT
GGGTCGCGGACGACGGCGCCGCCGTGGCGGTCTGGACCACGCCGGAGAGCGTCGAAGCGGGGGCGGTGTT
CGCCGAGATCGGCCCGCGCATGGCCGAGTTGAGCGGTTCCCGGCTGGCCGCGCAGCAACAGATGGAAGGC
CTCCTGGCGCCGCACCGGCCCAAGGAGCCCGCGTGGTTCCTGGCCACCGTCGGAGTCTCGCCCGACCACC
AGGGCAAGGGTCTGGGCAGCGCCGTCGTGCTCCCCGGAGTGGAGGCGGCCGAGCGCGCCGGGGTGCCCGC
CTTCCTGGAGACCTCCGCGCCCCGCAACCTCCCCTTCTACGAGCGGCTCGGCTTCACCGTCACCGCCGAC
GTCGAGGTGCCCGAAGGACCGCGCACCTGGTGCATGACCCGCAAGCCCGGTGCCTGAACGCGTTAAGTCG
ACAATCAACCTCTGGATTACAAAATTTGTGAAAGATTGACTGGTATTCTTAACTATGTTGCTCCTTTTAC
GCTATGTGGATACGCTGCTTTAATGCCTTTGTATCATGCTATTGCTTCCCGTATGGCTTTCATTTTCTCC
TCCTTGTATAAATCCTGGTTGCTGTCTCTTTATGAGGAGTTGTGGCCCGTTGTCAGGCAACGTGGCGTGG
TGTGCACTGTGTTTGCTGACGCAACCCCCACTGGTTGGGGCATTGCCACCACCTGTCAGCTCCTTTCCGG
GACTTTCGCTTTCCCCCTCCCTATTGCCACGGCGGAACTCATCGCCGCCTGCCTTGCCCGCTGCTGGACA
GGGGCTCGGCTGTTGGGCACTGACAATTCCGTGGTGTTGTCGGGGAAATCATCGTCCTTTCCTTGGCTGC
TCGCCTGTGTTGCCACCTGGATTCTGCGCGGGACGTCCTTCTGCTACGTCCCTTCGGCCCTCAATCCAGC
GGACCTTCCTTCCCGCGGCCTGCTGCCGGCTCTGCGGCCTCTTCCGCGTCTTCGCCTTCGCCCTCAGACG
AGTCGGATCTCCCTTTGGGCCGCCTCCCCGCGTCGACTTTAAGACCAATGACTTACAAGGCAGCTGTAGA
TCTTAGCCACTTTTTAAAAGAAAAGGGGGGACTGGAAGGGCTAATTCACTCCCAACGAAGACAAGATCTG
CTTTTTGCTTGTACTGGGTCTCTCTGGTTAGACCAGATCTGAGCCTGGGAGCTCTCTGGCTAACTAGGGA
ACCCACTGCTTAAGCCTCAATAAAGCTTGCCTTGAGTGCTTCAAGTAGTGTGTGCCCGTCTGTTGTGTGA
CTCTGGTAACTAGAGATCCCTCAGACCCTTTTAGTCAGTGTGGAAAATCTCTAGCAGTACGTATAGTAGT
TCATGTCATCTTATTATTCAGTATTTATAACTTGCAAAGAAATGAATATCAGAGAGTGAGAGGAACTTGT
TTATTGCAGCTTATAATGGTTACAAATAAAGCAATAGCATCACAAATTTCACAAATAAAGCATTTTTTTC
ACTGCATTCTAGTTGTGGTTTGTCCAAACTCATCAATGTATCTTATCATGTCTGGCTCTAGCTATCCCGC
CCCTAACTCCGCCCATCCCGCCCCTAACTCCGCCCAGTTCCGCCCATTCTCCGCCCCATGGCTGACTAAT
TTTTTTTATTTATGCAGAGGCCGAGGCCGCCTCGGCCTCTGAGCTATTCCAGAAGTAGTGAGGAGGCTTT
TTTGGAGGCCTAGGGACGTACCCAATTCGCCCTATAGTGAGTCGTATTACGCGCGCTCACTGGCCGTCGT
TTTACAACGTCGTGACTGGGAAAACCCTGGCGTTACCCAACTTAATCGCCTTGCAGCACATCCCCCTTTC
GCCAGCTGGCGTAATAGCGAAGAGGCCCGCACCGATCGCCCTTCCCAACAGTTGCGCAGCCTGAATGGCG
AATGGG
[124 nt withheld, positions 3367-3490]
C
[91 nt withheld, positions 3492-3582]
A
[49 nt withheld, positions 3584-3632]
CCTTTGACGTTGGAGTCCACGTTCTTT
[37 nt withheld, positions 3660-3696]
ACCCTATCTCGGTCTATTCTTTTGATTTATAAGGGATTTTGCCGATTTCGGCCTATTGGTTAAAAAATGA
GCTGATTTAACAAAAATTTAACGCGAATTTTAACAAAATATTAACGCTTACAATTTAGGTGGCACTTTTC
GGGGAAATGTGCGCGGAACCCCTATTTGTTTATTTTTCTAAATACATTCAAATATGTATCCGCTCATGAG
ACAATAACCCTGATAAATGCTTCAATAATATTGAAAAAGGAAGAGTATGAGTATTCAACATTTCCGTGTC
GCCCTTATTCCCTTTTTTGCGGCATTTTGCCTTCCTGTTTTTGCTCACCCAGAAACGCTGGTGAAAGTAA
AAGATGCTGAAGATCAGTTGGGTGCACGAGTGGGTTACATCGAACTGGATCTCAACAGCGGTAAGATCCT
TGAGAGTTTTCGCCCCGAAGAACGTTTTCCAATGATGAGCACTTTTAAAGTTCTGCTATGTGGCGCGGTA
TTATCCCGTATTGACGCCGGGCAAGAGCAACTCGGTCGCCGCATACACTATTCTCAGAATGACTTGGTTG
AGTACTCACCAGTCACAGAAAAGCATCTTACGGATGGCATGACAGTAAGAGAATTATGCAGTGCTGCCAT
AACCATGAGTGATAACACTGCGGCCAACTTACTTCTGACAACGATCGGAGGACCGAAGGAGCTAACCGCT
TTTTTGCACAACATGGGGGATCATGTAACTCGCCTTGATCGTTGGGAACCGGAGCTGAATGAAGCCATAC
CAAACGACGAGCGTGACACCACGATGCCTGTAGCAATGGCAACAACGTTGCGCAAACTATTAACTGGCGA
ACTACTTACTCTAGCTTCCCGGCAACAATTAATAGACTGGATGGAGGCGGATAAAGTTGCAGGACCACTT
CTGCGCTCGGCCCTTCCGGCTGGCTGGTTTATTGCTGATAAATCTGGAGCCGGTGAGCGTGGGTCTCGCG
GTATCATTGCAGCACTGGGGCCAGATGGTAAGCCCTCCCGTATCGTAGTTATCTACACGACGGGGAGTCA
GGCAACTATGGATGAACGAAATAGACAGATCGCTGAGATAGGTGCCTCACTGATTAAGCATTGGTAACTG
TCAGACCAAGTTTACTCATATATACTTTAGATTGATTTAAAACTTCATTTTTAATTTAAAAGGATCTAGG
TGAAGATCCTTTTTGATAATCTCATGACCAAAATCCCTTAACGTGAGTTTTCGTTCCACTGAGCGTCAGA
CCCCGTAGAAAAGATCAAAGGATCTTCTTGAGATCCTTTTTTTCTGCGCGTAATCTGCTGCTTGCAAACA
AAAAAACCACCGCTACCAGCGGTGGTTTGTTTGCCGGATCAAGAGCTACCAACTCTTTTTCCGAAGGTAA
CTGGCTTCAGCAGAGCGCAGATACCAAATACTGTTCTTCTAGTGTAGCCGTAGTTAGGCCACCACTTCAA
GAACTCTGTAGCACCGCCTACATACCTCGCTCTGCTAATCCTGTTACCAGTGGCTGCTGCCAGTGGCGAT
AAGTCGTGTCTTACCGGGTTGGACTCAAGACGATAGTTACCGGATAAGGCGCAGCGGTCGGGCTGAACGG
GGGGTTCGTGCACACAGCCCAGCTTGGAGCGAACGACCTACACCGAACTGAGATACCTACAGCGTGAGCT
ATGAGAAAGCGCCACGCTTCCCGAAGGGAGAAAGGCGGACAGGTATCCGGTAAGCGGCAGGGTCGGAACA
GGAGAGCGCACGAGGGAGCTTCCAGGGGGAAACGCCTGGTATCTTTATAGTCCTGTCGGGTTTCGCCACC
TCTGACTTGAGCGTCGATTTTTGTGATGCTCGTCAGGGGGGCGGAGCCTATGGAAAAACGCCAGCAACGC
GGCCTTTTTACGGTTCCTGGCCTTTTGCTGGCCTTTTGCTCACATGTTCTTTCCTGCGTTATCCCCTGAT
TCTGTGGATAACCGTATTACCGCCTTTGAGTGAGCTGATACCGCTCGCCGCAGCCGAACGACCGAGCGCA
GCGAGTCAGTGAGCGAGGAAGCGGAAGAGCGCCCAATACGCAAACCGCCTCTCCCCGCGCGTTGGCCGAT
TCATTAATGCAGCTGGCACGACAGGTTTCCCGACTGGAAAGCGGGCAGTGAGCGCAACGCAATTAATGTG
AGTTAGCTCACTCATTAGGCACCCCAGGCTTTACACTTTATGCTTCCGGCTCGTATGTTGTGTGGAATTG
TGAGCGGATAACAATTTCACACAGGAAACAGCTATGACCATGATTACGCCAAGCGCGCAATTAACCCTCA
CTAAAGGGAACAAAAGCTGGAGCTGCAAGCTTAATGTAGTCTTATGCAATACTCTTGTAGTCTTGCAACA
TGGTAACGATGAGTTAGCAACATGCCTTACAAGGAGAGAAAAAGCACCGTGCATGCCGATTGGTGGAAGT
AAGGTGGTACGATCGTGCCTTATTAGGAAGGCAACAGACGGGTCTGACATGGATTGGACGAACCACTGAA
TTGCCGCATTGCAGAGATATTGTATTTAAGTGCCTAGCTCGATACATAAACGGGTCTCTCTGGTTAGACC
AGATCTGAGCCTGGGAGCTCTCTGGCTAACTAGGGAACCCACTGCTTAAGCCTCAATAAAGCTTGCCTTG
AGTGCTTCAAGTAGTGTGTGCCCGTCTGTTGTGTGACTCTGGTAACTAGAGATCCCTCAGACCCTTTTAG
TCAGTGTGGAAAATCTCTAGCAGTGGCGCCCGAACAGGGACTTGAAAGCGAAAGGGAAACCAGAGGAGCT
CTCTCGACGCAGGACTCGGCTTGCTGAAGCGCGCACGGCAAGAGGCGAGGGGCGGCGACTGGTGAGTACG
CCAAAAATTTTGACTAGCGGAGGCTAGAAGGAGAGAGATGGGTGCGAGAGCGTCAGTATTAAGCGGGGGA
GAATTAGATCGCGATGGGAAAAAATTCGGTTAAGGCCAGGGGGAAAGAAAAAATATAAATTAAAACATAT
AGTATGGGCAAGCAGGGAGCTAGAACGATTCGCAGTTAATCCTGGCCTGTTAGAAACATCAGAAGGCTGT
AGACAAATACTGGGACAGCTACAACCATCCCTTCAGACAGGATCAGAAGAACTTAGATCATTATATAATA
CAGTAGCAACCCTCTATTGTGTGCATCAAAGGATAGAGATAAAAGACACCAAGGAAGCTTTAGACAAGAT
AGAGGAAGAGCAAAACAAAAGTAAGACCACCGCACAGCAAGCGGCCGCTGATCTTCAGACCTGGAGGAGG
AGATATGAGGGACAATTGGAGAAGTGAATTATATAAATATAAAGTAGTAAAAATTGAACCATTAGGAGTA
GCACCCACCAAGGCAAAGAGAAGAGTGGTGCAGAGAGAAAAAAGAGCAGTGGGAATAGGAGCTTTGTTCC
TTGGGTTCTTGGGAGCAGCAGGAAGCACTATGGGCGCAGCGTCAATGACGCTGACGGTACAGGCCAGACA
ATTATTGTCTGGTATAGTGCAGCAGCAGAACAATTTGCTGAGGGCTATTGAGGCGCAACAGCATCTGTTG
CAACTCACAGTCTGGGGCATCAAGCAGCTCCAGGCAAGAATCCTGGCTGTGGAAAGATACCTAAAGGATC
AACAGCTCCTGGGGATTTGGGGTTGCTCTGGAAAACTCATTTGCACCACTGCTGTGCCTTGGAATGCTAG
TTGGAGTAATAAATCTCTGGAACAGATTTGGAATCACACGACCTGGATGGAGTGGGACAGAGAAATTAAC
AATTACACAAGCTTAATACACTCCTTAATTGAAGAATCGCAAAACCAGCAAGAAAAGAATGAACAAGAAT
TATTGGAATTAGATAAATGGGCAAGTTTGTGGAATTGGTTTAACATAACAAATTGGCTGTGGTATATAAA
ATTATTCATAATGATAGTAGGAGGCTTGGTAGGTTTAAGAATAGTTTTTGCTGTACTTTCTATAGTGAAT
AGAGTTAGGCAGGGATATTCACCATTATCGTTTCAGACCCACCTCCCAACCCCGAGGGGACCCAGAGAGG
GCCTATTTCCCATGATTCCTTCATATTTGCATATACGATACAAGGCTGTTAGAGAGATAATTAGAATTAA
TTTGACTGTAAACACAAAGATATTAGTACAAAATACGTGACGTAGAAAGTAATAATTTCTTGGGTAGTTT
GCAGTTTTAAAATTATGTTTTAAAATGGACTATCATATGCTTACCGTAACTTGAAAGTATTTCGATTTCT
TGGCTTTATATATCTTGTGGAAAGGACGAAACACCGGGCCCGGACCCCGAATATGAGTTTTAGAGCTAGA
AATAGCAAGTTAAAATAAGGCTAGTCCGTTATCAACTTGAAAAAGTGGCACCGAGTCGGTGCTTTTTTAA
GCTTGGCGTAACTAGATCTTGAGACAAATGGCAGTATTCATCCACAATTTTAAAAGAAAAGGGGGGATTG
GGGGGTACAGTGCAGGGGAAAGAATAGTAGACATAATAGCAACAGACATACAAACTAAAGAATTACAAAA
ACAAATTACAAAAATTCAAAATTTTCGGGTTTATTACAGGGACAGCAGAGATCCACTTTGGCGCCGGCTC
GAGGGGG
Features (pLannotate 1.2.2; 29 found; start..end, strand, type, name):
     14..80      +  CDS            small t antigen (fragment): SV40 (simian virus 40) small t antigen
    106..317     +  promoter       EF-1α core promoter: core promoter for human elongation factor EF-1α
    318..1256    +  intron         EF-1α intron A: intron upstream of the start codon of human EF-1α
   1278..1877    +  CDS            PuroR (fragment): puromycin N-acetyltransferase; pac from Streptomyces; confers resistance to puromycin
   1893..2481    +  misc_feature   WPRE: woodchuck hepatitis virus posttranscriptional regulatory element
   2532..2551    +  misc_feature   cPPT/CTS (fragment): central polypurine tract and central termination sequence of HIV-1
   2553..2786    +  LTR            3' LTR (ΔU3): self-inactivating 3' long terminal repeat (LTR) from HIV-1
   2864..2985    +  polyA_signal   SV40 poly(A) signal: SV40 polyadenylation signal
   3025..3160    +  rep_origin     SV40 ori: SV40 origin of replication
   3181..3199    -  promoter       T7 promoter: promoter for bacteriophage T7 RNA polymerase
   3207..3362    +  CDS            lacZα (fragment): LacZα fragment of β-galactosidase; lacZ fragment
   3367..3795    +  rep_origin     f1 ori (sequence partly withheld): f1 bacteriophage origin of replication; arrow indicates direction of (+) strand synthesis
   3848..3952    +  promoter       AmpR promoter: bla
   3953..4813    +  CDS            AmpR: β-lactamase; bla; confers resistance to ampicillin, carbenicillin, and related antibiotics
   4984..5572    +  rep_origin     ori: high-copy-number ColE1/pMB1/pBR322/pUC origin of replication
   5755..5847    +  CDS            lacI (fragment): lac repressor; lacI; The lac repressor binds to the lac operator to inhibit transcription in E. coli. This inhibition can be relieved by adding lactose or isopropyl-β-D-thiogalactopyranoside (IPTG).
   5860..5881    +  protein_bind   CAP binding site: CAP binding activates transcription in the presence of cAMP. E. coli catabolite activator protein
   5896..5926    +  promoter       lac promoter: promoter for the E. coli lac operon
   5934..5950    +  protein_bind   lac operator: The lac repressor binds to the lac operator to inhibit transcription in E. coli. This inhibition can be relieved by adding lactose or isopropyl-β-D-thiogalactopyranoside (IPTG). lac repressor encoded by lacI
   5995..6013    +  promoter       T3 promoter: promoter for bacteriophage T3 RNA polymerase
   6041..6267    +  promoter       RSV promoter: Rous sarcoma virus enhancer/promoter
   6268..6448    +  LTR            5' LTR (truncated): truncated 5' long terminal repeat (LTR) from HIV-1
   6495..6620    +  misc_feature   HIV-1 Ψ: packaging signal of human immunodeficiency virus type 1
   6604..6967    +  CDS            HIV-1 gag (fragment): gag protein from human immunodeficiency virus 1; gag
   7113..7346    +  misc_feature   RRE: The Rev response element (RRE) of HIV-1 allows for Rev-dependent mRNA export from the nucleus to the cytoplasm.
   7723..7749    +  CDS            Rev (fragment): human immunodeficiency virus 1 (HIV-1) Rev protein; rev; enhances nuclear export of unspliced and incompletely spliced viral mRNAs
   7753..7993    +  promoter       U6 promoter: RNA polymerase III promoter for human U6 snRNA
   8023..8098    +  misc_RNA       gRNA scaffold: guide RNA scaffold for the Streptococcus pyogenes CRISPR/Cas9 system
   8154..8271    +  misc_feature   cPPT/CTS: central polypurine tract and central termination sequence of HIV-1
