[The description below was written by a language model from this plasmid's Addgene catalogue record and pLannotate feature annotations shown in this document.]
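Description:
EIF2AK1 gRNA (BRDN0001162524) is a third-generation lentiviral CRISPR guide plasmid built on the lentiGuide-Puro backbone and designed to knock out human EIF2AK1 (also known as HRI), a kinase gene. It is an individual clone from a human kinome gRNA library. In bacteria it is maintained at high copy through a ColE1/pUC-type origin and selected with ampicillin via the β-lactamase gene. An f1 origin, an SV40 origin and remnants of lac and phage promoter sequences are also present in the backbone.

The lentiviral cassette begins with an RSV promoter fused to a truncated HIV-1 5' LTR, an arrangement that makes genomic RNA production Tat-independent. It continues through the Ψ packaging signal, a partial gag fragment, the Rev response element and a cPPT/CTS, and ends in a self-inactivating ΔU3 3' LTR followed by an SV40 polyadenylation signal. Within this unit, a human U6 RNA polymerase III promoter drives the EIF2AK1-specific spacer joined to the Streptococcus pyogenes Cas9 guide RNA scaffold. Downstream, the EF-1α core promoter with its intron A expresses puromycin N-acetyltransferase, which allows selection of transduced mammalian cells. A WPRE follows to enhance transcript expression.

The plasmid does not encode Cas9, so it has to be used with a separate Cas9 vector or in cells that already express the nuclease. According to the depositor, the guide was designed against two EIF2AK1 reference transcripts. Typical use is packaging into lentivirus, stable delivery of the guide to human cells, and puromycin selection for loss-of-function studies of EIF2AK1.
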