Addgene plasmid #77050: EIF2AK1 gRNA (BRDN0001162524)
Purpose: 3rd generation lentiviral gRNA plasmid targeting human EIF2AK1
Depositing lab: John Doench & David Root. Depositing organization: Broad Institute. Publication: Optimized sgRNA design to maximize activity and minimize off-target effects of CRISPR-Cas9. Doench JG, Fusi N, Sullender M, Hegde M, Vaimberg EW, Donovan KF, Smith I, Tothova Z, Wilen C, Orchard R, Virgin HW, Listgarten J, Root DE. Nat Biotechnol. 2016 Jan 18. doi: 10.1038/nbt.3437. PubMed 26780180.
Backbone
  Vector backbone: lentiGuide-Puro
  Backbone manufacturer: Zhang Lab (Addgene plasmid # 52963)
  Vector type: Mammalian Expression, Lentiviral, CRISPR
  Selectable markers: Puromycin
Growth in bacteria
  Bacterial resistance: Ampicillin, 100 μg/mL
  Growth temperature: 37°C
  Growth strain: DH5alpha
  Copy number: High Copy
Gene/Insert
  Gene/Insert name: EIF2AK1 (alt names: EIF2AK1; NM_001134335.1)
  gRNA/shRNA sequence: GGCCCGGACCCCGAATATGA
  Species: H. sapiens (human)
  Entrez Gene: EIF2AK1 (a.k.a. HCR, HRI, LEMSPAD, hHRI)
  Promoter: hU6
  Cloning method: Unknown
  Sequencing primers: 5′ U6-F; 3′ pS2-R
Terms and licenses: Academic/Nonprofit Terms; Industry Terms: Not Available to Industry
Depositor comments: The gRNA was designed to target the following Genbank reference sequence(s): NM_001134335.1,NM_014413.3. Note that this plasmid does NOT contain Cas9. It should be used in conjunction with lentiCas9-Blast (Addgene #52962) or otherwise with cell lines already expressing Cas9. Browse the full kinome gRNA library at http://www.addgene.org/pooled-library/broadgpp-human-kinome/ or visit http://www.broadinstitute.org/rnai/public/ for detailed protocols and information.
How to cite: EIF2AK1 gRNA (BRDN0001162524) was a gift from John Doench & David Root (Addgene plasmid # 77050 ; http://n2t.net/addgene:77050 ; RRID:Addgene_77050)
