>Addgene plasmid #77050 | EIF2AK1 gRNA (BRDN0001162524) | depositor partial sequence | sequence record 144510 | Target Sequence
GGCCCGGACCCCGAATATGA
