>Addgene plasmid #77050 | EIF2AK1 gRNA (BRDN0001162524) | addgene partial sequence | sequence record 187017 | hU6-F
AGAAAGTAATAATTTCTTGGGTAGTTTGCAGTTTTAAAATTATGTTTTAAAATGGACTATCATATGCTTA
CCGTAACTTGAAAGTATTTCGATTTCTTGGCTTTATATATCTTGTGGAAAGGACGAAACACCGGGCCCGG
ACCCCGAATATGAGTTTTAGAGCTAGAAATAGCAAGTTAAAATAAGGCTAGTCCGTTATCAACTTGAAAA
AGTGGCACCGAGTCGGTGCTTTTTTAAGCTTGGCGTAACTAGATCTTGAGACAAATGGCAGTATTCATCC
ACAATTTTAAAAGAAAAGGGGGGATTGGGGGGTACAGTGCAGGGGAAAGAATAGTAGACATAATAGCAAC
AGACATACAAACTAAAGAATTACAAAAACAAATTACAAAAATTCAAAATTTTCGGGTTTATTACAGGGAC
AGCAGAGATCCACTTTGGCGCCGGCTCGAGGGGGCCCGGGTGCAAAGATGGATAAAGTTTTAAACAGAGA
GGAATCTTTGCAGCTAATGGACCTTCTAGGTCTTGAAAGGAGTGGGAATTGGCTCCGGTGCCCGTCAGTG
GGCAGAGCGC
